>Addgene plasmid #81359 | pDONR223_PRR23B_p.A246T | addgene full sequence | sequence record 167770 | Addgene NGS Result
GGCAGTTCCCTACTCTCGCGTTAACGCTAGCATGGATGTTTTCCCAGTCACGACGTTGTAAAACGACGGC
CAGTCTTAAGCTCGGGCCCCAAATAATGATTTTATTTTGACTGATAGTGACCTGTTCGTTGCAACAAATT
GATGAGCAATGCTTTTTTATAATGCCAACTTTGTACAAAAAAGTTGGCACCATGGTCAGCCGGCCCCGCA
GCCCCAGCGCCTTCCCTGCTCCCTGGTGGGGACAGCAGCCAGGAGGACCCGGCCCTGCCAAGCGCCTCCG
ATTGGAGGAGCCCGCGGGCCCCGAACCCCGCGCGGCACCCAGCCTGGAAGACCCGGCGGGGGACCCGGCC
GTGGACGCGCTCACCTCCATAGTGGTCCTGGCCGCGGGCTGTGCCCTGCGTGTGCCCCTGGACGACGTCG
ACCTGGTGCTGGAGCCCGCACCAACGTCGATCCTGCGAGTGTCTCTCGGTGGACACACCCTCATCCTGAT
CCCAGAGGTCCTCCTGAGCTCCGTCGACGAACGCTCAGGAGCGCAGCACGACTCGTCTGCCGGGCTGGAA
GTGGACGTTTTCCTGGGCGCTGTCAGGGAGGACGTCGTCGTCGAGCTGGAATTCTGCGCATCTGTCCCAG
AGATCGCCGCCCAGGAAGAGGCCTACGAGGAGGACGCGGACCCCGAGTTCCCGGAGCTCCGGATGGACTC
CCCAACCGGCTCAGCCGCTGGGCTCTACCCCTCCTCTAGAAGTATGTTCATCCCCTACCGGGAGGGCCCC
ATCCCAGAACCCTGTGCTCTGGCCCCCAACCCCAGTTCAGAGAGACGTTCTCCACGCCCCATCTTTGACC
TGGAATTCCGCCTTCTGGAGCCTGTCCCCAGCTCACCTCTCCAACCTCTACCTCCCTCTCCGTGCGTGGG
GAGTCCAGGTCCCCACACGCGCTCGCCGCTCCCGGAACGCCCTCCGTGCAAGGCCCGGAGACGCCTGTTC
CAGGCATGATTGCCAACTTTCTTGTACAAAGTTGGCATTATAAGAAAGCATTGCTTATCAATTTGTTGCA
ACGAACAGGTCACTATCAGTCAAAATAAAATCATTATTTGCCATCCAGCTGATATCCCCTATAGTGAGTC
GTATTACATGGTCATAGCTGTTTCCTGGCAGCTCTGGCCCGTGTCTCAAAATCTCTGATGTTACATTGCA
CAAGATAAAAATATATCATCATGCCTCCTCTAGACCAGCCAGGACAGAAATGCCTCGACTTCGCTGCTAC
CCAAGGTTGCCGGGTGACGCACACCGTGGAAACGGATGAAGGCACGAACCCAGTGGACATAAGCCTGTTC
GGTTCGTAAGCTGTAATGCAAGTAGCGTATGCGCTCACGCAACTGGTCCAGAACCTTGACCGAACGCAGC
GGTGGTAACGGCGCAGTGGCGGTTTTCATGGCTTGTTATGACTGTTTTTTTGGGGTACAGTCTATGCCTC
GGGCATCCAAGCAGCAAGCGCGTTACGCCGTGGGTCGATGTTTGATGTTATGGAGCAGCAACGATGTTAC
GCAGCAGGGCAGTCGCCCTAAAACAAAGTTAAACATTATGAGGGAAGCGGTGATCGCCGAAGTATCGACT
CAACTATCAGAGGTAGTTGGCGTCATCGAGCGCCATCTCGAACCGACGTTGCTGGCCGTACATTTGTACG
GCTCCGCAGTGGATGGCGGCCTGAAGCCACACAGTGATATTGATTTGCTGGTTACGGTGACCGTAAGGCT
TGATGAAACAACGCGGCGAGCTTTGATCAACGACCTTTTGGAAACTTCGGCTTCCCCTGGAGAGAGCGAG
ATTCTCCGCGCTGTAGAAGTCACCATTGTTGTGCACGACGACATCATTCCGTGGCGTTATCCAGCTAAGC
GCGAACTGCAATTTGGAGAATGGCAGCGCAATGACATTCTTGCAGGTATCTTCGAGCCAGCCACGATCGA
CATTGATCTGGCTATCTTGCTGACAAAAGCAAGAGAACATAGCGTTGCCTTGGTAGGTCCAGCGGCGGAG
GAACTCTTTGATCCGGTTCCTGAACAGGATCTATTTGAGGCGCTAAATGAAACCTTAACGCTATGGAACT
CGCCGCCCGACTGGGCTGGCGATGAGCGAAATGTAGTGCTTACGTTGTCCCGCATTTGGTACAGCGCAGT
AACCGGCAAAATCGCGCCGAAGGATGTCGCTGCCGACTGGGCAATGGAGCGCCTGCCGGCCCAGTATCAG
CCCGTCATACTTGAAGCTAGACAGGCTTATCTTGGACAAGAAGAAGATCGCTTGGCCTCGCGCGCAGATC
AGTTGGAAGAATTTGTCCACTACGTGAAAGGCGAGATCACCAAGGTAGTCGGCAAATAACCCTCGAGCCA
CCCATGACCAAAATCCCTTAACGTGAGTTACGCGTCGTTCCACTGAGCGTCAGACCCCGTAGAAAAGATC
AAAGGATCTTCTTGAGATCCTTTTTTTCTGCGCGTAATCTGCTGCTTGCAAACAAAAAAACCACCGCTAC
CAGCGGTGGTTTGTTTGCCGGATCAAGAGCTACCAACTCTTTTTCCGAAGGTAACTGGCTTCAGCAGAGC
GCAGATACCAAATACTGTTCTTCTAGTGTAGCCGTAGTTAGGCCACCACTTCAAGAACTCTGTAGCACCG
CCTACATACCTCGCTCTGCTAATCCTGTTACCAGTGGCTGCTGCCAGTGGCGATAAGTCGTGTCTTACCG
GGTTGGACTCAAGACGATAGTTACCGGATAAGGCGCAGCGGTCGGGCTGAACGGGGGGTTCGTGCACACA
GCCCAGCTTGGAGCGAACGACCTACACCGAACTGAGATACCTACAGCGTGAGCTATGAGAAAGCGCCACG
CTTCCCGAAGGGAGAAAGGCGGACAGGTATCCGGTAAGCGGCAGGGTCGGAACAGGAGAGCGCACGAGGG
AGCTTCCAGGGGGAAACGCCTGGTATCTTTATAGTCCTGTCGGGTTTCGCCACCTCTGACTTGAGCGTCG
ATTTTTGTGATGCTCGTCAGGGGGGCGGAGCCTATGGAAAAACGCCAGCAACGCGGCCTTTTTACGGTTC
CTGGCCTTTTGCTGGCCTTTTGCTCACATGTTCTTTCCTGCGTTATCCCCTGATTCTGTGGATAACCGTA
TTACCGCCTTTGAGTGAGCTGATACCGCTCGCCGCAGCCGAACGACCGAGCGCAGCGAGTCAGTGAGCGA
GGAAGCGGAAGAGCGCCCAATACGCAAACCGCCTCTCCCCGCGCGTTGGCCGATTCATTAATGCAGCTGG
CACGACAGGTTTCCCGACTGGAAAGCGGGCAGTGAGCGCAACGCAATTAATACGCGTACCGCTAGCCAGG
AAGAGTTTGTAGAAACGCAAAAAGGCCATCCGTCAGGATGGCCTTCTGCTTAGTTTGATGCCTGGCAGTT
TATGGCGGGCGTCCTGCCCGCCACCCTCCGGGCCGTTGCTTCACAACGTTCAAATCCGCTCCCGGCGGAT
TTGTCCTACTCAGGAGAGCGTTCACCGACAAACAACAGATAAAACGAAAGGCCCAGTCTTCCGACTGAGC
CTTTCGTTTTATTTGATGCCT
Features (pLannotate 1.2.2; 12 found; start..end, strand, type, name):
     38..74      -  CDS            lacZα (fragment): LacZα fragment of β-galactosidase; lacZ fragment
     91..186     +  protein_bind   attL3: mutant version of attL; recombination site for the Gateway® LR reaction LR Clonase™
    192..986     +  CDS            PRR23B: PR23B_HUMAN - Experimental evidence at protein level: Swiss-Prot protein existence level 1. From Homo sapiens (Human).
    994..1089    -  protein_bind   attL3: mutant version of attL; recombination site for the Gateway® LR reaction LR Clonase™
   1108..1126    -  promoter       T7 promoter: promoter for bacteriophage T7 RNA polymerase
   1316..1339    +  promoter       Pc promoter (fragment): intI1 (promoter lies within the coding sequence); class 1 integron promoter
   1515..1571    +  CDS            GmR (fragment): gentamycin acetyltransferase; aacC1; confers resistance to gentamycin
   1578..2369    +  CDS            SmR: aminoglycoside adenylyltransferase (Murphy, 1985); aadA; confers resistance to spectinomycin and streptomycin
   2462..3050    +  rep_origin     ori: high-copy-number ColE1/pMB1/pBR322/pUC origin of replication
   3233..3325    +  CDS            lacI (fragment): lac repressor; lacI; The lac repressor binds to the lac operator to inhibit transcription in E. coli. This inhibition can be relieved by adding lactose or isopropyl-β-D-thiogalactopyranoside (IPTG).
   3380..3407    -  terminator     rrnB T2 terminator: transcription terminator T2 from the E. coli rrnB gene
   3539..3582    +  terminator     rrnB T1 terminator: Escherichia coli rrnB; transcription terminator T1 from the E. coli rrnB gene
