[The description below was written by a language model from this plasmid's Addgene catalogue record and pLannotate feature annotations shown in this document.]
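Description:
pDONR223_PRR23B_p.A246T is a Gateway entry clone built on the Invitrogen pDONR223 backbone and carrying the human PRR23B open reading frame with an alanine-to-threonine substitution at residue 246. It is a small bacterial plasmid of about 3.6 kb in the sequenced record. It replicates in E. coli from a high-copy ColE1/pUC-type origin and is selected with spectinomycin through the aadA (SmR) aminoglycoside adenylyltransferase gene. A fragment of a class 1 integron Pc promoter and a short remnant of a gentamicin resistance gene lie upstream of aadA. Small lacZα and lacI fragments are also annotated and appear to be non-functional backbone remnants. The rrnB T1 and T2 terminators help insulate the cloning region from read-through transcription.

The PRR23B coding sequence, roughly 800 bp, is flanked on both sides by attL recombination sites. The automated annotation labels both as attL3 in opposite orientations. These sites allow the ORF to be moved by an LR Clonase reaction into any compatible Gateway destination vector. The record lists no promoter for the insert, so the plasmid serves as a shuttle and storage clone rather than an expression vector. The only nearby promoter is a T7 promoter outside the downstream att site, which points back toward the insert on the opposite strand. The depositor describes the clone as "closed", meaning a stop codon immediately follows the ORF, so C-terminal fusion tags supplied by a destination vector would not be translated.

The construct belongs to the Target Accelerator Plasmid Collection. That collection was assembled to test rare cancer-associated variants systematically for oncogenic activity, typically after transfer into mammalian expression vectors.
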