Addgene plasmid #81359: pDONR223_PRR23B_p.A246T
Purpose: Gateway Donor vector containing PRR23B , part of the Target Accelerator Plasmid Collection.
Depositing lab: Jesse Boehm & William Hahn & David Root. Depositing organization: Broad Institute. Publication: Systematic Functional Interrogation of Rare Cancer Variants Identifies Oncogenic Alleles. Kim E, Ilic N, Shrestha Y, Zou L, Kamburov A, Zhu C, Yang X, Lubonja R, Tran N, Nguyen C, Lawrence MS, Piccioni F, Bagul M, Doench JG, Chouinard CR, Wu X, Hogstrom L, Natoli T, Tamayo P, Horn H, Corsello SM, Lage K, Root DE, Subramanian A, Golub TR, Getz G, Boehm JS, Hahn WC. Cancer Discov. 2016 Jul;6(7):714-26. doi: 10.1158/2159-8290.CD-16-0160. Epub 2016 May 4. PubMed 27147599.
Backbone
  Vector backbone: pDONR223
  Backbone manufacturer: Invitrogen
  Backbone size w/o insert (bp): 2790
  Vector type: Gateway Entry vector
Growth in bacteria
  Bacterial resistance: Spectinomycin, 50 μg/mL
  Growth temperature: 37°C
  Growth strain: DH5alpha
  Copy number: High Copy
Gene/Insert
  Gene/Insert name: PRR23B
  Species: H. sapiens (human)
  Mutation: A246T
  GenBank ID: NM_001013650.2
  Entrez Gene: PRR23B
  Promoter: None
  Cloning method: Gateway Cloning
  Sequencing primers: 5′ M13pUC-fwd; 3′ M13-Rev
Terms and licenses: Academic/Nonprofit Terms; Industry Terms: Not Available to Industry
Depositor comments: Closed state: stop codon immediately follows insert
How to cite: pDONR223_PRR23B_p.A246T was a gift from Jesse Boehm & William Hahn & David Root (Addgene plasmid # 81359 ; http://n2t.net/addgene:81359 ; RRID:Addgene_81359)
