>Addgene plasmid #81359 | pDONR223_PRR23B_p.A246T | depositor partial sequence | sequence record 154678 | Insert sequence
ATGGTCAGCCGGCCCCGCAGCCCCAGCGCCTTCCCTGCTCCCTGGTGGGGACAGCAGCCAGGAGGACCCG
GCCCTGCCAAGCGCCTCCGATTGGAGGAGCCCGCGGGCCCCGAACCCCGCGCGGCACCCAGCCTGGAAGA
CCCGGCGGGGGACCCGGCCGTGGACGCGCTCACCTCCATAGTGGTCCTGGCCGCGGGCTGTGCCCTGCGT
GTGCCCCTGGACGACGTCGACCTGGTGCTGGAGCCCGCACCAACGTCGATCCTGCGAGTGTCTCTCGGTG
GACACACCCTCATCCTGATCCCAGAGGTCCTCCTGAGCTCCGTCGACGAACGCTCAGGAGCGCAGCACGA
CTCGTCTGCCGGGCTGGAAGTGGACGTTTTCCTGGGCGCTGTCAGGGAGGACGTCGTCGTCGAGCTGGAA
TTCTGCGCATCTGTCCCAGAGATCGCCGCCCAGGAAGAGGCCTACGAGGAGGACGCGGACCCCGAGTTCC
CGGAGCTCCGGATGGACTCCCCAACCGGCTCAGCCGCTGGGCTCTACCCCTCCTCTAGAAGTATGTTCAT
CCCCTACCGGGAGGGCCCCATCCCAGAACCCTGTGCTCTGGCCCCCAACCCCAGTTCAGAGAGACGTTCT
CCACGCCCCATCTTTGACCTGGAATTCCGCCTTCTGGAGCCTGTCCCCAGCTCACCTCTCCAACCTCTAC
CTCCCTCTCCGTGCGTGGGGAGTCCAGGTCCCCACACGCGCTCGCCGCTCCCGGAACGCCCTCCGTGCAA
GGCCCGGAGACGCCTGTTCCAGGCA
